Addgene plasmid #121411: pCu-GFP-Atg17(416) (F317D)
Purpose: Expressing GFP-Atg17
Depositing lab: Daniel Klionsky. Depositing organization: University of Michigan. Publication: The Atg17-Atg31-Atg29 Complex Coordinates with Atg11 to Recruit the Vam7 SNARE and Mediate Autophagosome-Vacuole Fusion. Liu X, Mao K, Yu AYH, Omairi-Nasser A, Austin J 2nd, Glick BS, Yip CK, Klionsky DJ. Curr Biol. 2016 Jan 25;26(2):150-160. doi: 10.1016/j.cub.2015.11.054. Epub 2016 Jan 7. PubMed 26774783.
Backbone
  Vector backbone: pRS416
  Vector type: Yeast Expression
  Selectable markers: URA3
Growth in bacteria
  Bacterial resistance: Ampicillin, 100 μg/mL
  Growth temperature: 37°C
  Growth strain: DH5alpha
  Copy number: Unknown
Gene/Insert
  Gene/Insert name: CUP1p-GFP-ATG17 ORF-CYC1 terminator (alt name: ATG17)
  Species: S. cerevisiae (budding yeast)
  Mutation: Phenylalanine 317 to Aspartic acid
  Promoter: CUP1 promoter
  Cloning method: Restriction Enzyme; 5′ cloning site Sac1 (unknown if destroyed); 3′ cloning site Kpn1 (unknown if destroyed)
  Sequencing primers: 5′ gctggcgaaagggggatg
Terms and licenses: Academic/Nonprofit Terms; Industry Terms: Not Available to Industry
How to cite: pCu-GFP-Atg17(416) (F317D) was a gift from Daniel Klionsky (Addgene plasmid # 121411 ; http://n2t.net/addgene:121411 ; RRID:Addgene_121411)
