[The description below was written by a language model from this plasmid's Addgene catalogue record and pLannotate feature annotations shown in this document.]
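Description:
pCu-GFP-Atg17(416) (F317D) is a yeast expression plasmid built on pRS416, a low-copy centromeric E. coli–S. cerevisiae shuttle vector. In yeast it is maintained through a CEN6/ARS element and selected by the URA3 auxotrophic marker, which can also be counterselected with 5-FOA. In bacteria it replicates from a high-copy ColE1/pUC-type origin under ampicillin selection (AmpR). The roughly 7.3 kb sequence also carries typical pBluescript-derived backbone remnants: an f1 origin, lac promoter/operator and lacZα fragments, and T3 and T7 promoters flanking the cloning region. These play no role in yeast expression.

The payload, cloned between the SacI and KpnI sites, is a single expression cassette. The copper-inducible CUP1 metallothionein promoter drives GFP (S65T), which is joined through a short stretch of residual polylinker sequence to the S. cerevisiae ATG17 open reading frame, followed by the CYC1 transcription terminator. The product is therefore Atg17 tagged with GFP at its N-terminus, and its expression level can be tuned with Cu2+. Atg17 is an autophagy scaffold protein that acts with Atg13, Atg29 and Atg31 to organise the pre-autophagosomal structure and to regulate Atg1 kinase activity. This version carries a phenylalanine-to-aspartate substitution at residue 317. The record does not state the functional consequence of that change.

The stated purpose is simply expression of GFP-Atg17. The associated study concerns how the Atg17-Atg31-Atg29 complex cooperates with Atg11 to recruit the Vam7 SNARE for autophagosome–vacuole fusion. This suggests the plasmid is used to follow the localisation and function of mutant Atg17 by fluorescence microscopy in yeast, presumably alongside a wild-type counterpart.
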