Features (pLannotate 1.2.2; 22 found; start..end, strand, type, name):
     19..40      +  protein_bind   CAP binding site: CAP binding activates transcription in the presence of cAMP. E. coli catabolite activator protein
     55..85      +  promoter       lac promoter: promoter for the E. coli lac operon
     93..109     +  protein_bind   lac operator: The lac repressor binds to the lac operator to inhibit transcription in E. coli. This inhibition can be relieved by adding lactose or isopropyl-β-D-thiogalactopyranoside (IPTG). lac repressor encoded by lacI
    154..172     +  promoter       T3 promoter: promoter for bacteriophage T3 RNA polymerase
    191..425     +  promoter       CUP1 promoter: S. cerevisiae CUP1; inducible metallothionein promoter, regulated by Cu2+
    433..1146    +  CDS            GFP (S65T): GFP (S65T) is a basic (constitutively fluorescent) green fluorescent protein published in 1995, derived from Aequorea victoria.
   1147..1183    +  misc_feature   MCS (fragment): pBluescript multiple cloning site
   1183..2433    +  CDS            ATG17: ATG17_YEAST - Also known as APG17. Experimental evidence at protein level: Swiss-Prot protein existence level 1. Autophagy-specific protein that functions with ATG13, ATG29, and CIS1/ATG31 in response to autophagy-inducing signals as a scaffold to recruit other ATG proteins to organize pre-autophagosomal structure (PAS) formation. Modulates the timing and magnitude of the autophagy response, such as the size of the sequestering vesicles, through interacting with and regulating ATG1 kinase activity. Plays particularly a role in pexophagy and nucleophagy. With ATG13, is required for ATG1 activat
   2449..2696    +  terminator     CYC1 terminator: S. cerevisiae CYC1; transcription terminator for CYC1
   2715..2733    -  promoter       T7 promoter: promoter for bacteriophage T7 RNA polymerase
   2741..2896    +  CDS            lacZα (fragment): LacZα fragment of β-galactosidase; lacZ fragment
   2900..3328    +  rep_origin     f1 ori (sequence partly withheld): f1 bacteriophage origin of replication; arrow indicates direction of (+) strand synthesis
   3356..3407    -  misc_feature   bom (fragment): basis of mobility region from pBR322
   3486..4289    -  CDS            URA3: orotidine-5'-phosphate decarboxylase, required for uracil biosynthesis; S. cerevisiae URA3; yeast auxotrophic marker, counterselectable with 5-fluoroorotic acid (5-FOA)
   4290..4505    -  promoter       URA3 promoter: S. cerevisiae URA3
   4513..4562    -  misc_feature   bom (fragment): basis of mobility region from pBR322
   4664..4699    -  CDS            rop (fragment): Rop protein, which maintains plasmids at low copy number; rop
   4767..5270    -  misc_feature   CEN/ARS: S. cerevisiae CEN6 centromere fused to an autonomously replicating sequence
   5307..5411    +  promoter       AmpR promoter: bla
   5412..6272    +  CDS            AmpR: β-lactamase; bla; confers resistance to ampicillin, carbenicillin, and related antibiotics
   6443..7031    +  rep_origin     ori: high-copy-number ColE1/pMB1/pBR322/pUC origin of replication
   7214..6       +  CDS            lacI (fragment) (across the origin): lac repressor; lacI; The lac repressor binds to the lac operator to inhibit transcription in E. coli. This inhibition can be relieved by adding lactose or isopropyl-β-D-thiogalactopyranoside (IPTG).
>Addgene plasmid #121411 | pCu-GFP-Atg17(416) (F317D) | addgene full sequence | sequence record 236359 | Addgene NGS Result
CAGTGAGCGCAACGCAATTAATGTGAGTTAGCTCACTCATTAGGCACCCCAGGCTTTACACTTTATGCTT
CCGGCTCGTATGTTGTGTGGAATTGTGAGCGGATAACAATTTCACACAGGAAACAGCTATGACCATGATT
ACGCCAAGCGCGCAATTAACCCTCACTAAAGGGAACAAAAGCTGGAGCTCCTAGTTAGAAAAAGACATTT
TTGCTGTCAGTCACTGTCAAGAGATTCTTTTGCTGGCATTTCTTCTAGAAGCAAAAAGAGCGATGCGTCT
TTTCCGCTGAACCGTTCCAGCAAAAAAGACTACCAACGCAATATGGATTGTCAGAATCATATAAAAGAGA
AGCAAATAACTCCTTGTCTTGTATCAATTGCATTATAATATCTTCTTGTTAGTGCAATATCATATAGAAG
TCATCGACTAGTATGAGTAAAGGAGAAGAACTTTTCACTGGAGTTGTCCCAATTCTTGTTGAATTAGATG
GTGATGTTAATGGGCACAAATTTTCTGTCAGTGGAGAGGGTGAAGGTGATGCAACATACGGAAAACTTAC
CCTTAAATTTATTTGCACTACTGGAAAACTACCTGTTCCATGGCCAACACTTGTCACTACTTTCACTTAT
GGTGTTCAATGCTTTTCAAGATACCCAGATCATATGAAACGGCATGACTTTTTCAAGAGTGCCATGCCCG
AAGGTTATGTACAGGAAAGAACTATATTTTTCAAAGATGACGGGAACTACAAGACACGTGCTGAAGTCAA
GTTTGAAGGTGATACCCTTGTTAATAGAATCGAGTTAAAAGGTATTGATTTTAAAGAAGATGGAAACATT
CTTGGACACAAATTGGAATACAACTATAACTCACACAATGTATACATCATGGCAGACAAACAAAAGAATG
GAATCAAAGTTAACTTCAAAATTAGACACAACATTGAAGATGGAAGCGTTCAACTAGCAGACCATTATCA
ACAAAATACTCCAATTGGCGATGGCCCTGTCCTTTTACCAGACAACCATTACCTGTCCACACAATCTGCC
CTTTCGAAAGATCCCAACGAAAAGAGAGACCACATGGTCCTTCTTGAGTTTGTAACAGCTGCTGGGATTA
CACATGGCATGGATGAACTATACAAACCCGGGCTGCAGGAATTCGATATCAAGCTTATCGATATGAACGA
AGCAGATGTTACAAAATTTGTTAATAATGCCAGGAAAACGCTGACCGATGCTCAACTTTTATGTTCAAGT
GCTAATTTAAGGATTGTAGATATTAAGAAAAAATTGTCATCTTGGCAGTTGAGTATTTCAAAACTCAATT
TTCTAATAGTTGGCTTGAGACAGCAAGGAAAGTTTCTTTACACTATTTTAAAGGAAGGCATTGGGACAAA
GCTAATCCAGAAACAATGGAATCAAGCTGTCTTAGTGGTCTTAGTTGATGAGATGAAGTACTGGCAATAT
GAAATCACTTCTAAAGTACAAAGGTTGGATGGTATAGTAAATGAATTGAGCATATCAGAAAAAGATGATA
CCGATCCCTCTAAACTAGGAGATTACATCTCGAGAGACAACGTTAACTTATTGAATGACAAACTGAAAGA
AGTGCCAGTAATTGAGCGTCAAATTGAAAACATTAAGCTTCAATACGAAAATATGGTCAGAAAAGTTAAC
AAAGAACTGATTGATACCAAGTTGACGGACGTAACTCAAAAATTCCAAAGTAAATTTGGTATAGATAACC
TGATGGAAACAAATGTTGCAGAGCAGTTTAGCAGGGAACTAACGGACCTTGAAAAAGATTTAGCAGAGAT
AATGAATTCATTGACACAGCACTTTGATAAGACATTGCTGTTACAAGATAAAAAAATTGATAACGATGAA
CGTGAGGAGCTGTTTAAGGTGGTACAAGGCGACGACAAAGAACTATACAACATTTTCAAAACTCTGCATG
AGGTAATTGATGACGTGGACAAAACAATTCTTAACTTGGGTCAATTTTTGCAGGCAAAAATAAAGGAAAA
GACAGAACTACACAGCGAAGTTTCTGAAATAATAAACGATTTCAATAGAAATTTGGAATATCTATTAATC
TTTAAAGATATTTCCAATCTGATTGATAGCGACAAAAATTCCTGTACACAAGATATTCAAACAACTAAGG
AACTTTGTGAATTTTATGATAATTTTGAAGAAAGCTACGGTAACTTAGTTCTAGAAGCAAAGAGGAGAAA
GGATGTGGCAAACAGAATGAAAACTATATTGAAAGATTGTGAAAAGCAGTTGCAGAATTTAGATGCTCAG
GACCAGGAAGAACGTCAGAATTTTATAGCGGAAAATGGAACTTATCTTCCTGAGACAATCTGGCCCGGTA
AAATTGACGATTTTTCTTCCCTGTACACTTTAAATTACAACGTGAAGAATCCTTAGGTCGACCTCGAGTC
ATGTAATTAGTTATGTCACGCTTACATTCACGCCCTCCCCCCACATCCGCTCTAACCGAAAAGGAAGGAG
TTAGACAACCTGAAGTCTAGGTCCCTATTTATTTTTTTATAGTTATGTTAGTATTAAGAACGTTATTTAT
ATTTCAAATTTTTCTTTTTTTTCTGTACAGACGCGTGTACGCATGTAACATTATACTGAAAACCTTGCTT
GAGAAGGTTTTGGGACGCTCGAAGGCTTTAATTTGCGGCCGGTACCCAATTCGCCCTATAGTGAGTCGTA
TTACGCGCGCTCACTGGCCGTCGTTTTACAACGTCGTGACTGGGAAAACCCTGGCGTTACCCAACTTAAT
CGCCTTGCAGCACATCCCCCTTTCGCCAGCTGGCGTAATAGCGAAGAGGCCCGCACCGATCGCCCTTCCC
AACAGTTGCGCAGCCTGAATGGCGAATGG
[124 nt withheld, positions 2900-3023]
C
[91 nt withheld, positions 3025-3115]
A
[49 nt withheld, positions 3117-3165]
CCTTTGACGTTGGAGTCCACGTTCTTT
[37 nt withheld, positions 3193-3229]
ACCCTATCTCGGTCTATTCTTTTGATTTATAAGGGATTTTGCCGATTTCGGCCTATTGGTTAAAAAATGA
GCTGATTTAACAAAAATTTAACGCGAATTTTAACAAAATATTAACGCTTACAATTTCCTGATGCGGTATT
TTCTCCTTACGCATCTGTGCGGTATTTCACACCGCATAGGGTAATAACTGATATAATTAAATTGAAGCTC
TAATTTGTGAGTTTAGTATACATGCATTTACTTATAATACAGTTTTTTAGTTTTGCTGGCCGCATCTTCT
CAAATATGCTTCCCAGCCTGCTTTTCTGTAACGTTCACCCTCTACCTTAGCATCCCTTCCCTTTGCAAAT
AGTCCTCTTCCAACAATAATAATGTCAGATCCTGTAGAGACCACATCATCCACGGTTCTATACTGTTGAC
CCAATGCGTCTCCCTTGTCATCTAAACCCACACCGGGTGTCATAATCAACCAATCGTAACCTTCATCTCT
TCCACCCATGTCTCTTTGAGCAATAAAGCCGATAACAAAATCTTTGTCGCTCTTCGCAATGTCAACAGTA
CCCTTAGTATATTCTCCAGTAGATAGGGAGCCCTTGCATGACAATTCTGCTAACATCAAAAGGCCTCTAG
GTTCCTTTGTTACTTCTTCTGCCGCCTGCTTCAAACCGCTAACAATACCTGGGCCCACCACACCGTGTGC
ATTCGTAATGTCTGCCCATTCTGCTATTCTGTATACACCCGCAGAGTACTGCAATTTGACTGTATTACCA
ATGTCAGCAAATTTTCTGTCTTCGAAGAGTAAAAAATTGTACTTGGCGGATAATGCCTTTAGCGGCTTAA
CTGTGCCCTCCATGGAAAAATCAGTCAAGATATCCACATGTGTTTTTAGTAAACAAATTTTGGGACCTAA
TGCTTCAACTAACTCCAGTAATTCCTTGGTGGTACGAACATCCAATGAAGCACACAAGTTTGTTTGCTTT
TCGTGCATGATATTAAATAGCTTGGCAGCAACAGGACTAGGATGAGTAGCAGCACGTTCCTTATATGTAG
CTTTCGACATGATTTATCTTCGTTTCCTGCAGGTTTTTGTTCTGTGCAGTTGGGTTAAGAATACTGGGCA
ATTTCATGTTTCTTCAACACTACATATGCGTATATATACCAATCTAAGTCTGTGCTCCTTCCTTCGTTCT
TCCTTCTGTTCGGAGATTACCGAATCAAAAAAATTTCAAGGAAACCGAAATCAAAAAAAAGAATAAAAAA
AAAATGATGAATTGAAAAGGTGGTATGGTGCACTCTCAGTACAATCTGCTCTGATGCCGCATAGTTAAGC
CAGCCCCGACACCCGCCAACACCCGCTGACGCGCCCTGACGGGCTTGTCTGCTCCCGGCATCCGCTTACA
GACAAGCTGTGACCGTCTCCGGGAGCTGCATGTGTCAGAGGTTTTCACCGTCATCACCGAAACGCGCGAG
ACGAAAGGGCCTCGTGATACGCCTATTTTTATAGGTTAATGTCATGATAATAATGGTTTCTTAGACGGAT
CGCTTGCCTGTAACTTACACGCGCCTCGTATCTTTTAATGATGGAATAATTTGGGAATTTACTCTGTGTT
TATTTATTTTTATGTTTTGTATTTGGATTTTAGAAAGTAAATAAAGAAGGTAGAAGAGTTACGGAATGAA
GAAAAAAAAATAAACAAAGGTTTAAAAAATTTCAACAAAAAGCGTACTTTACATATATATTTATTAGACA
AGAAAAGCAGATTAAATAGATATACATTCGATTAACGATAAGTAAAATGTAAAATCACAGGATTTTCGTG
TGTGGTCTTCTACACAGACAAGATGAAACAATTCGGCATTAATACCTGAGAGCAGGAAGAGCAAGATAAA
AGGTAGTATTTGTTGGCGATCCCCCTAGAGTCTTTTACATCTTCGGAAAACAAAAACTATTTTTTCTTTA
ATTTCTTTTTTTACTTTCTATTTTTAATTTATATATTTATATTAAAAAATTTAAATTATAATTATTTTTA
TAGCACGTGATGAAAAGGACCCAGGTGGCACTTTTCGGGGAAATGTGCGCGGAACCCCTATTTGTTTATT
TTTCTAAATACATTCAAATATGTATCCGCTCATGAGACAATAACCCTGATAAATGCTTCAATAATATTGA
AAAAGGAAGAGTATGAGTATTCAACATTTCCGTGTCGCCCTTATTCCCTTTTTTGCGGCATTTTGCCTTC
CTGTTTTTGCTCACCCAGAAACGCTGGTGAAAGTAAAAGATGCTGAAGATCAGTTGGGTGCACGAGTGGG
TTACATCGAACTGGATCTCAACAGCGGTAAGATCCTTGAGAGTTTTCGCCCCGAAGAACGTTTTCCAATG
ATGAGCACTTTTAAAGTTCTGCTATGTGGCGCGGTATTATCCCGTATTGACGCCGGGCAAGAGCAACTCG
GTCGCCGCATACACTATTCTCAGAATGACTTGGTTGAGTACTCACCAGTCACAGAAAAGCATCTTACGGA
TGGCATGACAGTAAGAGAATTATGCAGTGCTGCCATAACCATGAGTGATAACACTGCGGCCAACTTACTT
CTGACAACGATCGGAGGACCGAAGGAGCTAACCGCTTTTTTGCACAACATGGGGGATCATGTAACTCGCC
TTGATCGTTGGGAACCGGAGCTGAATGAAGCCATACCAAACGACGAGCGTGACACCACGATGCCTGTAGC
AATGGCAACAACGTTGCGCAAACTATTAACTGGCGAACTACTTACTCTAGCTTCCCGGCAACAATTAATA
GACTGGATGGAGGCGGATAAAGTTGCAGGACCACTTCTGCGCTCGGCCCTTCCGGCTGGCTGGTTTATTG
CTGATAAATCTGGAGCCGGTGAGCGTGGGTCTCGCGGTATCATTGCAGCACTGGGGCCAGATGGTAAGCC
CTCCCGTATCGTAGTTATCTACACGACGGGGAGTCAGGCAACTATGGATGAACGAAATAGACAGATCGCT
GAGATAGGTGCCTCACTGATTAAGCATTGGTAACTGTCAGACCAAGTTTACTCATATATACTTTAGATTG
ATTTAAAACTTCATTTTTAATTTAAAAGGATCTAGGTGAAGATCCTTTTTGATAATCTCATGACCAAAAT
CCCTTAACGTGAGTTTTCGTTCCACTGAGCGTCAGACCCCGTAGAAAAGATCAAAGGATCTTCTTGAGAT
CCTTTTTTTCTGCGCGTAATCTGCTGCTTGCAAACAAAAAAACCACCGCTACCAGCGGTGGTTTGTTTGC
CGGATCAAGAGCTACCAACTCTTTTTCCGAAGGTAACTGGCTTCAGCAGAGCGCAGATACCAAATACTGT
TCTTCTAGTGTAGCCGTAGTTAGGCCACCACTTCAAGAACTCTGTAGCACCGCCTACATACCTCGCTCTG
CTAATCCTGTTACCAGTGGCTGCTGCCAGTGGCGATAAGTCGTGTCTTACCGGGTTGGACTCAAGACGAT
AGTTACCGGATAAGGCGCAGCGGTCGGGCTGAACGGGGGGTTCGTGCACACAGCCCAGCTTGGAGCGAAC
GACCTACACCGAACTGAGATACCTACAGCGTGAGCTATGAGAAAGCGCCACGCTTCCCGAAGGGAGAAAG
GCGGACAGGTATCCGGTAAGCGGCAGGGTCGGAACAGGAGAGCGCACGAGGGAGCTTCCAGGGGGAAACG
CCTGGTATCTTTATAGTCCTGTCGGGTTTCGCCACCTCTGACTTGAGCGTCGATTTTTGTGATGCTCGTC
AGGGGGGCGGAGCCTATGGAAAAACGCCAGCAACGCGGCCTTTTTACGGTTCCTGGCCTTTTGCTGGCCT
TTTGCTCACATGTTCTTTCCTGCGTTATCCCCTGATTCTGTGGATAACCGTATTACCGCCTTTGAGTGAG
CTGATACCGCTCGCCGCAGCCGAACGACCGAGCGCAGCGAGTCAGTGAGCGAGGAAGCGGAAGAGCGCCC
AATACGCAAACCGCCTCTCCCCGCGCGTTGGCCGATTCATTAATGCAGCTGGCACGACAGGTTTCCCGAC
TGGAAAGCGGG
